>Addgene plasmid #29168 | pEMS1367 | addgene partial sequence | sequence record 39491 | EGFP-N 5'-CGTCGCCGTCCAGCTCGACCAG-3'
ACCATGGTGGCGGAAGTTCCTATACCTTTTGAAGAATAGGAACTTCGGCGCGCCCTCGAGTCTGCCGTCC
GCTGCTGCGGCGGGACCTTTATAACCTGCGCCAGCCGCCGGGCCGGACCACGCGTAGGGGTGGGGGCTGC
CGAGAAGCAACTAGTGGCAAGCGGGACTCAGAGCCGCGCGGGAGGGGAGCTAGTGGTGACGGAACAGAGC
ACAGTAAGAAAAGCAGGGCAAGAAGGGCGAGTGCAAGTTCCGGATGGCTCCGAGTTGGGATGGGAGCGAA
AGATTTTTTCTGCCCTCTCCATCTCCGGAGAATGGTTCTGCCCAAAGCCGCGGCTGCCCCAGCACTCGCG
GGTCCCTGGCTGGGGGCAGCCCCTCCCCAGCTGCCGCGCCGGGGTTTCGGGTGCCTTCCCTGGTGTAGAA
GCTGCCAACCCAACGTTGTGCATACGGTCTGGGGTGGCCAGTGCATTAGGGCAGCGCTGCGTCTTTCCCG
GTTGACTGGGAGAGACATTCCAAACTCCAGTGCGCTTCCAACGTGCTGCAACCCTGCCTGGCGCTGCAAC
TCTGCCTGGCGCTGCAACCCTGCCTGGCGCTGCAACCCTGCCTGGCGCTGCAACCCTGACCCTCGCGCTC
ACACCCCAGTGCTCGCGCCACTCGACGTCTTCCATTTGATTGGATTAACTGT
