[The description below was written by a language model from this plasmid's Addgene catalogue record.]
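Description:
pEMS1367 is a reporter plasmid from the Pleiades Promoter Project, a collection of compact human regulatory sequences ("MiniPromoters") designed to drive selective gene expression in defined regions or cell types of the brain. It is built on the large pEMS1306 backbone (about 16.5 kb without the insert), is maintained in E. coli as a high-copy plasmid, and is selected with ampicillin. The record does not list the origin of replication or any other backbone elements, and no feature table is available. What else the backbone carries, such as sequences for genomic integration or a mammalian selection marker, therefore cannot be stated from the information given.

The insert is Ple103, an 877 bp MiniPromoter derived from regulatory sequence of the human HAP1 gene (huntingtin-associated protein 1), cloned between FseI and AscI sites. It is a promoter element, not the HAP1 coding sequence. The catalogue lists EGFP-NLS as a C-terminal tag on the backbone, but in this design it is best read as the downstream reporter: an enhanced green fluorescent protein carrying a nuclear localisation signal, placed so that Ple103 controls its transcription. Nuclear concentration of the fluorescence makes individual expressing cells easier to identify and count in tissue.

The intended use is to test whether this small HAP1-derived element can reproduce a restricted, brain-relevant expression pattern. The depositor states explicitly that reporter expression under the control of the MiniPromoter in this plasmid has not been tested, so its activity and specificity are unverified.
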