Addgene plasmid #29168: pEMS1367
Purpose: Expression of the reporter gene under the control of the MiniPromoter in this plasmid has not been tested
Depositing lab: Elizabeth Simpson. Depositing organization: University of British Columbia. Publication: A regulatory toolbox of MiniPromoters to drive selective expression in the brain. Portales-Casamar E, Swanson DJ, Liu L, de Leeuw CN, Banks KG, Ho Sui SJ, Fulton DL, Ali J, Amirabbasi M, Arenillas DJ, Babyak N, Black SF, Bonaguro RJ, Brauer E, Candido TR, Castellarin M, Chen J, Chen Y, Cheng JC, Chopra V, Docking TR, Dreolini L, D'Souza CA, Flynn EK, Glenn R, Hatakka K, Hearty TG, Imanian B, Jiang S, Khorasan-zadeh S, Komljenovic I, Laprise S, Liao NY, Lim JS, Lithwick S, Liu F, Liu J, Lu M, McConechy M, McLeod AJ, Milisavljevic M, Mis J, O'Connor K, Palma B, Palmquist DL, Schmouth JF, Swanson MI, Tam B, Ticoll A, Turner JL, Varhol R, Vermeulen J, Watkins RF, Wilson G, Wong BK, Wong SH, Wong TY, Yang GS, Ypsilanti AR, Jones SJ, Holt RA, Goldowitz D, Wasserman WW, Simpson EM. Proc Natl Acad Sci U S A. 2010 Sep 21. 107(38):16589-94. 10.1073/pnas.1009158107 PubMed 20807748.
Backbone
  Vector backbone: pEMS1306
  Backbone size w/o insert (bp): 16454
  Vector type: Pleiades Promoter Project [sic, Pleaides Plieades]
Growth in bacteria
  Bacterial resistance: Ampicillin, 100 μg/mL
  Growth temperature: 37°C
  Growth strain: DH5alpha
  Growth instructions: DH10B
  Copy number: High Copy
Gene/Insert
  Gene/Insert name: Ple103 (alt names: HAP1; huntingtin-associated protein 1)
  Species: H. sapiens (human)
  Insert size (bp): 877
  Entrez Gene: HAP1 (a.k.a. HAP2, HIP5, HLP, hHLP1)
  Tag / fusion protein: EGFP-NLS (C terminal on backbone)
  Cloning method: Restriction Enzyme; 5′ cloning site FseI (unknown if destroyed); 3′ cloning site AscI (unknown if destroyed)
  Sequencing primers: 5′ Unknown
Terms and licenses: Academic/Nonprofit Terms; Industry Terms: Not Available to Industry
How to cite: pEMS1367 was a gift from Elizabeth Simpson (Addgene plasmid # 29168 ; http://n2t.net/addgene:29168 ; RRID:Addgene_29168)
